>Addgene plasmid #180396 | AAV.CBA.YFP.miR-E_shTgm5-3 | addgene full sequence | sequence record 355862 | Addgene NGS Result
GGCCGCCTCGACTAGGGATAACAGGGTAATTGTTTGAATGAGGCTTCAGTACTTTACAGAATCGTTGCCT
GCACATCTTGGAAACACTTGCTGGGATTACTTCGACTTCTTAACCCAACAGAAGGCTCGAGAAGGTATAT
TGCTGTTGACAGTGAGCGCCCAGGTCTCTCTGAAGTTTGATAGTGAAGCCACAGATGTATCAAACTTCAG
AGAGACCTGGATGCCTACTGCCTCGGACTTCAAGGGGCTAGAATTCGAGCAATTATCTTGTTTACTAAAA
CTGAATACCTTGCTATCTCTTTGATACATTTTTACAAAGCTGAATTAAAATGGTATAAATTAAATCACTT
TTTTCAATTGACGCGTAAGCTTATCGATAATCAACCTCTGGATTACAAAATTTGTGAAAGATTGACTGGT
ATTCTTAACTATGTTGCTCCTTTTACGCTATGTGGATACGCTGCTTTAATGCCTTTGTATCATGCTATTG
CTTCCCGTATGGCTTTCATTTTCTCCTCCTTGTATAAATCCTGGTTGCTGTCTCTTTATGAGGAGTTGTG
GCCCGTTGTCAGGCAACGTGGCGTGGTGTGCACTGTGTTTGCTGACGCAACCCCCACTGGTTGGGGCATT
GCCACCACCTGTCAGCTCCTTTCCGGGACTTTCGCTTTCCCCCTCCCTATTGCCACGGCGGAACTCATCG
CCGCCTGCCTTGCCCGCTGCTGGACAGGGGCTCGGCTGTTGGGCACTGACAATTCCGTGGTGTTGTCGGG
GAAATCATCGTCCTTTCCTTGGCTGCTCGCCTGTGTTGCCACCTGGATTCTGCGCGGGACGTCCTTCTGC
TACGTCCCTTCGGCCCTCAATCCAGCGGACCTTCCTTCCCGCGGCCTGCTGCCGGCTCTGCGGCCTCTTC
CGCGTCTTCGCCTTCGCCCTCAGACGAGTCGGATCTCCCTTTGGGCCGCCTCCCCGCATCGATACCGTCG
ACTCGCTGATCAGCCTCGACTGTGCCTTCTAGTTGCCAGCCATCTGTTGTTTGCCCCTCCCCCGTGCCTT
CCTTGACCCTGGAAGGTGCCACTCCCACTGTCCTTTCCTAATAAAATGAGGAAATTGCATCGCATTGTCT
GAGTAGGTGTCATTCTATTCTGGGGGGTGGGGTGGGGCAGGACAGCAAGGGGGAGGATTGGGAAGACAAT
AGCAGGCATGCTGGGGATGCGGTGGGCTCTATGGCTTCTGAGGCGGAAAGAACCAGCTGGGGCTCGACTA
GAGCATGGCTACGTAGATAAGTAGCATGGCGGGTTAATCATTAACTACAAGGAACCCCTAGTGATGGAGT
TGGCCACTCCCTCTCTGCGCGCTCGCTCGCTCACTGAGGCCGGGCGACCAAAGGTCGCCCGACGCCCGGG
CGGCCTCAGTGAGCGAGCGAGCGCGCAGAGCTTTTTGCAAAAGCCTAGGCCTCCAAAAAAGCCTCCTCAC
TACTTCTGGAATAGCTCAGAGGCCGAGGCGGCCTCGGCCTCTGCATAAATAAAAAAAATTAGTCAGCCAT
GGGGCGGAGAATGGGCGGAACTGGGCGGAGTTAGGGGCGGGATGGGCGGAGTTAGGGGCGGGACTATGGT
TGCTGACTAATTGAGATGCATGCTTTGCATACTTCTGCCTGCTGGGGAGCCTGGGGACTTTCCACACCTG
GTTGCTGACTAATTGAGATGCATGCTTTGCATACTTCTGCCTGCTGGGGAGCCTGGGGACTTTCCACACC
CTAACTGACACACATTCCACAGCTGCATTAATGAATCGGCCAACGCGCGGGGAGAGGCGGTTTGCGTATT
GGGCGCTCTTCCGCTTCCTCGCTCACTGACTCGCTGCGCTCGGTCGTTCGGCTGCGGCGAGCGGTATCAG
CTCACTCAAAGGCGGTAATACGGTTATCCACAGAATCAGGGGATAACGCAGGAAAGAACATGTGAGCAAA
AGGCCAGCAAAAGGCCAGGAACCGTAAAAAGGCCGCGTTGCTGGCGTTTTTCCATAGGCTCCGCCCCCCT
GACGAGCATCACAAAAATCGACGCTCAAGTCAGAGGTGGCGAAACCCGACAGGACTATAAAGATACCAGG
CGTTTCCCCCTGGAAGCTCCCTCGTGCGCTCTCCTGTTCCGACCCTGCCGCTTACCGGATACCTGTCCGC
CTTTCTCCCTTCGGGAAGCGTGGCGCTTTCTCATAGCTCACGCTGTAGGTATCTCAGTTCGGTGTAGGTC
GTTCGCTCCAAGCTGGGCTGTGTGCACGAACCCCCCGTTCAGCCCGACCGCTGCGCCTTATCCGGTAACT
ATCGTCTTGAGTCCAACCCGGTAAGACACGACTTATCGCCACTGGCAGCAGCCACTGGTAACAGGATTAG
CAGAGCGAGGTATGTAGGCGGTGCTACAGAGTTCTTGAAGTGGTGGCCTAACTACGGCTACACTAGAAGA
ACAGTATTTGGTATCTGCGCTCTGCTGAAGCCAGTTACCTTCGGAAAAAGAGTTGGTAGCTCTTGATCCG
GCAAACAAACCACCGCTGGTAGCGGTGGTTTTTTTGTTTGCAAGCAGCAGATTACGCGCAGAAAAAAAGG
ATCTCAAGAAGATCCTTTGATCTTTTCTACGGGGTCTGACGCTCAGTGGAACGAAAACTCACGTTAAGGG
ATTTTGGTCATGAGATTATCAAAAAGGATCTTCACCTAGATCCTTTTAAATTAAAAATGAAGTTTTAAAT
CAATCTAAAGTATATATGAGTAAACTTGGTCTGACAGTTACCAATGCTTAATCAGTGAGGCACCTATCTC
AGCGATCTGTCTATTTCGTTCATCCATAGTTGCCTGACTCCCCGTCGTGTAGATAACTACGATACGGGAG
GGCTTACCATCTGGCCCCAGTGCTGCAATGATACCGCGAGACCCACGCTCACCGGCTCCAGATTTATCAG
CAATAAACCAGCCAGCCGGAAGGGCCGAGCGCAGAAGTGGTCCTGCAACTTTATCCGCCTCCATCCAGTC
TATTAATTGTTGCCGGGAAGCTAGAGTAAGTAGTTCGCCAGTTAATAGTTTGCGCAACGTTGTTGCCATT
GCTACAGGCATCGTGGTGTCACGCTCGTCGTTTGGTATGGCTTCATTCAGCTCCGGTTCCCAACGATCAA
GGCGAGTTACATGATCCCCCATGTTGTGCAAAAAAGCGGTTAGCTCCTTCGGTCCTCCGATCGTTGTCAG
AAGTAAGTTGGCCGCAGTGTTATCACTCATGGTTATGGCAGCACTGCATAATTCTCTTACTGTCATGCCA
TCCGTAAGATGCTTTTCTGTGACTGGTGAGTACTCAACCAAGTCATTCTGAGAATAGTGTATGCGGCGAC
CGAGTTGCTCTTGCCCGGCGTCAATACGGGATAATACCGCGCCACATAGCAGAACTTTAAAAGTGCTCAT
CATTGGAAAACGTTCTTCGGGGCGAAAACTCTCAAGGATCTTACCGCTGTTGAGATCCAGTTCGATGTAA
CCCACTCGTGCACCCAACTGATCTTCAGCATCTTTTACTTTCACCAGCGTTTCTGGGTGAGCAAAAACAG
GAAGGCAAAATGCCGCAAAAAAGGGAATAAGGGCGACACGGAAATGTTGAATACTCATACTCTTCCTTTT
TCAATATTATTGAAGCATTTATCAGGGTTATTGTCTCATGAGCGGATACATATTTGAATGTATTTAGAAA
AATAAACAAATAGGGGTTCCGCGCACATTTCCCCGAAAAGTGCCACCTGACGTCTAAGAAACCATTATTA
TCATGACATTAACCTATAAAAATAGGCGTATCACGAGGCCCTTTCGTCTCGCGCGTTTCGGTGATGACGG
TGAAAACCTCTGACACATGCAGCTCCCGGAGACGGTCACAGCTTGTCTGTAAGCGGATGCCGGGAGCAGA
CAAGCCCGTCAGGGCGCGTCAGCGGGTGTTGGCGGGTGTCGGGGCTGGCTTAACTATGCGGCATCAGAGC
AGATTGTACTGAGAGTGCACCATTCGACGCTCTCCCTTATGCGACTCCTGCATTAGGAAGCAGCCCAGTA
GTAGGTTGAGGCCGTTGAGCACCGCCGCCGCAAGGAATGGTGCATGCAAGGAGATGGCGCCCAACAGTCC
CCCGGCCACGGGGCCTGCCACCATACCCACGCCGAAACAAGCGCTCATGAGCCCGAAGTGGCGAGCCCGA
TCTTCCCCATCGGTGATGTCGGCGATATAGGCGCCAGCAACCGCACCTGTGGCGCCGGTGATGCCGGCCA
CGATGCGTCCGGCGTAGAGGATCTGGCTAGCGATGACCCTGCTGATTGGTTCGCTGACCATTTCCGGGTG
CGGGACGGCGTTACCAGAAACTCAGAAGGTTCGTCCAACCAAACCGACTCTGACGGCAGTTTACGAGAGA
GATGATAGGGTCTGCTTCAGTAAGCCAGATGCTACACAATTAGGCTTGTACATATTGTCGTTAGAACGCG
GCTACAATTAATACATAACCTTATGTATCATACACATACGATTTAGGTGACACTATAGAATACACGGAAT
TAATTCTAGCTGCGCGCTCGCTCGCTCACTGAGGCCGCCCGGGCAAAGCCCGGGCGTCGGGCGACCTTTG
GTCGCCCGGCCTCAGTGAGCGAGCGAGCGCGCAGAGAGGGAGTGGCCAACTCCATCACTAGGGGTTCCTT
GTAGTTAATGATTAACCCGCCATGCTACTTATCTACGTAGCCATGCTCTAGGTACCATTGACGTCAATAA
TGACGTATGTTCCCATAGTAACGCCAATAGGGACTTTCCATTGACGTCAATGGGTGGAGTATTTACGATA
AACTGCCCACTTGGCAGTACATCAAGTGTATCATATGCCAAGTACGCCCCCTATTGACGTCAATGACGGT
AAATGGCCCGCCTGGCATTATGCCCAGTACATGACCTTATGGGACTTTCCTACTTGGCAGTACATCTACG
TATTAGTCATCGCTATTACCATGGTCGAGGTGAGCCCCACGTTCTGCTTCACTCTCCCCATCTCCCCCCC
CTCCCCACCCCCAATTTTGTATTTATTTATTTTTTAATTATTTTGTGCAGCGATGGGGGCGGGGGGGGGG
GGGGGGCGCGCGCCRGGSGGGGSGGGGSGGGGSGRGGGGSGGGGSGGGGSGAGGCGGAGAGGTGCGGCGG
CAGCCAATCAGAGCGGCGCGCTCCGAAAGTTTCCTTTTATGGCGAGGCGGCGGCGGCGGCGGCCCTATAA
AAAGCGAAGCGCGCGGCGGGCGGGAGTCGCTGCGCGCTGCCTTCGCCCCGTGCCCCGCTCCGCCGCCGCC
TCGCGCCGCCCGCCCCGGCTCTGACTGACCGCGTTACTCCCACAGGTGAGCGGGCGGGACGGCCCTTCTC
CTCCGGGCTGTAATTAGCGCTTGGTTTAATGACGGCTTGTTTCTTTTCTGTGGCTGCGTGAAAGCCTTGA
GGGGCTCCGGGAGGGCCCTTTGTGCGGGGGGAGCGGCTCGGGGCTGTCCGCGGGGGGACGGCTGCCTTCG
GGGGGGACGGGGCAGGGCGGGGTTCGGCTTCTGGCGTGTGACCGGCGGCTCTAGAGCCTCTGCTAACCAT
GTTCATGCCTTCTTCTTTTTCCTACAGCTCCTGGGCAACGTGCTGGTTATTGTGCTGTCTCATCATTTTG
GCAAAGAATTGGATCCACCGGTCGCCACCATGGTGAGCAAGGGCGAGGAGCTGTTCACCGGGGTGGTGCC
CATCCTGGTCGAGCTGGACGGCGACGTAAACGGCCACAAGTTCAGCGTGTCCGGCGAGGGCGAGGGCGAT
GCCACCTACGGCAAGCTGACCCTGAAGTTCATCTGCACCACCGGCAAGCTGCCCGTGCCCTGGCCCACCC
TCGTGACCACCTTCGGCTACGGCCTGCAGTGCTTCGCCCGCTACCCCGACCACATGAAGCAGCACGACTT
CTTCAAGTCCGCCATGCCCGAAGGCTACGTCCAGGAGCGCACCATCTTCTTCAAGGACGACGGCAACTAC
AAGACCCGCGCCGAGGTGAAGTTCGAGGGCGACACCCTGGTGAACCGCATCGAGCTGAAGGGCATCGACT
TCAAGGAGGACGGCAACATCCTGGGGCACAAGCTGGAGTACAACTACAACAGCCACAACGTCTATATCAT
GGCCGACAAGCAGAAGAACGGCATCAAGGTGAACTTCAAGATCCGCCACAACATCGAGGACGGCAGCGTG
CAGCTCGCCGACCACTACCAGCAGAACACCCCCATCGGCGACGGCCCCGTGCTGCTGCCCGACAACCACT
ACCTGAGCTACCAGTCCGCCCTGAGCAAAGACCCCAACGAGAAGCGCGATCACATGGTCCTGCTGGAGTT
CGTGACCGCCGCCGGGATCACTCTCGGCATGGACGAGCTGTACAAGTAAAGC
Features (pLannotate 1.2.2; 22 found; start..end, strand, type, name):
    225..351     +  ncRNA          3' miR-30a: sequence downstream of the 71-nt precursor of the human miR-30a microRNA (Zeng et al., 2002) miRNA
    379..967     +  misc_feature   WPRE: woodchuck hepatitis virus posttranscriptional regulatory element
   1000..1224    +  polyA_signal   bGH poly(A) signal: bovine growth hormone polyadenylation signal
   1228..1249    +  promoter       SV40 promoter (fragment): SV40 enhancer and early promoter
   1310..1401    +  repeat_region  AAV2 ITR (fragment): inverted terminal repeat of adeno-associated virus serotype 2 inverted
   1401..1430    -  repeat_region  AAV2 ITR (fragment): inverted terminal repeat of adeno-associated virus serotype 2 inverted
   1434..1763    -  promoter       SV40 promoter: SV40 enhancer and early promoter
   1770..1826    -  CDS            lacI (fragment): lac repressor; lacI; The lac repressor binds to the lac operator to inhibit transcription in E. coli. This inhibition can be relieved by adding lactose or isopropyl-β-D-thiogalactopyranoside (IPTG).
   2009..2597    -  rep_origin     ori: high-copy-number ColE1/pMB1/pBR322/pUC origin of replication
   2768..3628    -  CDS            AmpR: β-lactamase; bla; confers resistance to ampicillin, carbenicillin, and related antibiotics
   3629..3733    -  promoter       AmpR promoter: bla
   3828..3863    +  CDS            rop (fragment): Rop protein, which maintains plasmids at low copy number; rop
   3965..4013    +  misc_feature   bom (fragment): basis of mobility region from pBR322
   4014..4293    -  CDS            TcR (fragment): tetracycline efflux protein; tet; confers resistance to tetracycline
   4521..4539    +  promoter       SP6 promoter: promoter for bacteriophage SP6 RNA polymerase
   4558..4689    -  repeat_region  AAV2 ITR (fragment): inverted terminal repeat of adeno-associated virus serotype 2 inverted
   4745..4993    +  enhancer       CMV enhancer (fragment): human cytomegalovirus immediate early enhancer
   4995..5272    +  promoter       chicken β-actin promoter: No description available
   5273..5408    +  intron         hybrid intron (fragment): hybrid between chicken β-actin (CBA) and minute virus of mice (MMV) introns (Gray et al., 2011)
   5497..5627    +  intron         chimeric intron (fragment): chimera between introns from chicken β-actin and rabbit β-globin
   5625..5693    +  CDS            HBB (fragment): HBB_LEPEU - Experimental evidence at protein level: Swiss-Prot protein existence level 1. Involved in oxygen transport from the lung to the various peripheral tissues. From Lepus europaeus (European hare).
   5700..6419    +  CDS            EYFP: enhanced YFP mammalian codon-optimized
