[The description below was written by a language model from this plasmid's Addgene catalogue record and pLannotate feature annotations shown in this document.]
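Description:
AAV.CBA.YFP.miR-E_shTgm5-3 is an AAV transfer plasmid for RNA interference, built to produce recombinant adeno-associated virus that knocks down mouse transglutaminase 5 (Tgm5). It is made by inserting a 97 bp shRNA cassette (the third of a set of Tgm5 hairpins) by Gibson assembly into the 6.3 kb AAV.CBA.YFP.miR-E backbone, giving a plasmid of about 6.4 kb. In bacteria it replicates from a high-copy ColE1/pUC-type origin and is selected with ampicillin through the β-lactamase gene. It is grown in a recombination-deficient strain, a common precaution to keep the inverted terminal repeats intact. The backbone also carries leftover pBR322-derived fragments (rop, bom, tetracycline resistance, lacI), an SP6 promoter and SV40 promoter sequences, which lie outside the packaged region.

Between the AAV2 ITRs, which direct replication and packaging of the vector genome, sits a single Pol II transcription unit. A CMV enhancer fused to the chicken β-actin promoter, followed by hybrid/chimeric intron sequence, drives an EYFP coding sequence. Because the circular sequence is numbered so that EYFP ends at the record's end, the hairpin lies just downstream at the start of the map, where only the 3' miR-30a flank is annotated; the shRNA stem itself and the 5' flank are not called in the feature table. The miR-E scaffold is an optimised miR-30-based context that lets the hairpin be processed as a microRNA from the 3' untranslated region of the YFP transcript, so fluorescence marks transduced cells expressing the shRNA. A WPRE and bovine growth hormone polyadenylation signal complete the cassette. The associated work concerns Tgm5 as a regulator of polyglutamine-expanded ataxin-1.
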