Addgene plasmid #180396: AAV.CBA.YFP.miR-E_shTgm5-3
Purpose: Producing AAV that encodes mouse Tgm5 shRNA-3 with miR-E backbone
Depositing lab: Huda Zoghbi. Depositing organization: Baylor College of Medicine. Publication: Cross-species genetic screens identify transglutaminase 5 as a regulator of polyglutamine-expanded ataxin-1. Lee WS, Al-Ramahi I, Jeong HH, Jang Y, Lin T, Adamski CJ, Lavery LA, Rath S, Richman R, Bondar VV, Alcala E, Revelli JP, Orr HT, Liu Z, Botas J, Zoghbi HY. J Clin Invest. 2022 May 2;132(9). pii: 156616. doi: 10.1172/JCI156616. PubMed 35499073.
Backbone
  Vector backbone: AAV.CBA.YFP.miR-E
  Backbone size w/o insert (bp): 6337
  Vector type: AAV, RNAi
Growth in bacteria
  Bacterial resistance: Ampicillin, 100 μg/mL
  Growth temperature: 37°C
  Growth strain: NEB Stable
  Copy number: High Copy
Gene/Insert
  Gene/Insert name: shTgm5-3
  gRNA/shRNA sequence: CCCAGGTCTCTCTGAAGTTTGA
  Species: M. musculus (mouse)
  Insert size (bp): 97
  Entrez Gene: Tgm5 (a.k.a. TGx, TGMX, MGC143848, MGC143849, 2310007C07Rik)
  Promoter: CBA
  Cloning method: Gibson Cloning
  Sequencing primers: 5′ ACTACCTGAGCTACCAGTCC; 3′ CATAGCGTAAAAGGAGCAACA
Terms and licenses: Academic/Nonprofit Terms; Industry Terms: Not Available to Industry
How to cite: AAV.CBA.YFP.miR-E_shTgm5-3 was a gift from Huda Zoghbi (Addgene plasmid # 180396 ; http://n2t.net/addgene:180396 ; RRID:Addgene_180396)
