>Addgene plasmid #180396 | AAV.CBA.YFP.miR-E_shTgm5-3 | depositor partial sequence | sequence record 350471 | shTgm5-3 stem-sense-loop-antisense-stem
TGCTGTTGACAGTGAGCGCCCAGGTCTCTCTGAAGTTTGATAGTGAAGCCACAGATGTATCAAACTTCAG
AGAGACCTGGATGCCTACTGCCTCGGA
